>Addgene plasmid #113568 | BK beta4 | depositor full sequence | sequence record 214292 | Full Sequence
GACGGATCGGGAGATCTCCCGATCCCCTATGGTGCACTCTCAGTACAATCTGCTCTGATGCCGCATAGTT
AAGCCAGTATCTGCTCCCTGCTTGTGTGTTGGAGGTCGCTGAGTAGTGCGCGAGCAAAATTTAAGCTACA
ACAAGGCAAGGCTTGACCGACAATTGCATGAAGAATCTGCTTAGGGTTAGGCGTTTTGCGCTGCTTCGCG
ATGTACGGGCCAGATATACGCGTTGACATTGATTATTGACTAGTTATTAATAGTAATCAATTACGGGGTC
ATTAGTTCATAGCCCATATATGGAGTTCCGCGTTACATAACTTACGGTAAATGGCCCGCCTGGCTGACCG
CCCAACGACCCCCGCCCATTGACGTCAATAATGACGTATGTTCCCATAGTAACGCCAATAGGGACTTTCC
ATTGACGTCAATGGGTGGAGTATTTACGGTAAACTGCCCACTTGGCAGTACATCAAGTGTATCATATGCC
AAGTACGCCCCCTATTGACGTCAATGACGGTAAATGGCCCGCCTGGCATTATGCCCAGTACATGACCTTA
TGGGACTTTCCTACTTGGCAGTACATCTACGTATTAGTCATCGCTATTACCATGGTGATGCGGTTTTGGC
AGTACATCAATGGGCGTGGATAGCGGTTTGACTCACGGGGATTTCCAAGTCTCCACCCCATTGACGTCAA
TGGGAGTTTGTTTTGGCACCAAAATCAACGGGACTTTCCAAAATGTCGTAACAACTCCGCCCCATTGACG
CAAATGGGCGGTAGGCGTGTACGGTGGGAGGTCTATATAAGCAGAGCTCTCTGGCTAACTAGAGAACCCA
CTGCTTACTGGCTTATCGAAATTAATACGACTCACTATAGGGAGACCCAAGCTGGCTAGCGTTTAAACTT
AAGCTTGGTACCGCCATGGCGAAGCTCAGGGTGTCTTACGAGTACACGGAAGCCGAAGACAAGAGCATCG
GGCTCGGCTTGTTCCTCATCGTCTCCGGCATCCTGTCGCTCTTCATCTTCGGCTTCTGCTGGCTCAGTCC
CGCCTTGCAGGATCTGCAAGCCACGGCGGCCAACTGCACCGTGCTGTCGGTGCAGCAGATCGGCGAGGTG
TTCGAGTGCACCTTCACCTGTGGCACCGACTGCAGGGGCACCTCGCAGTATCCCTGCGTCCAGGTGTACG
TGAACAACTCCGAGTCCAACTCCAGGGCGCTGCTACACAGCGACCAGCACCAGCTCCTGACCAACCCCAA
GTGCTCCTATATCCCGCCCTGTAAGAGAGAAAACCAGAAGAACTCGGAGAGCGTCATGAACTGGCAGCAG
TATTGGAAAGATGAGATCGGTTCCCAGCCATTCACTTGCTATTTTAATCAGCATCAGAGACCAGAGGACG
TTCTCCTACAGCGCACACACGACGAGATTGCTCTCCTGCACTGCTTCCTCTGGCCGGTGGTGGCGTTTGT
GGTGGGTGTTCTCATCGTGGTCCTGACCATCTGTGCCAAGAGCCTGGCGGTCAAGGCGGAAGCCATGAAG
AAACGCAAGTTCTCTTAACGGCGGGAGGACCTGAATTCTGCAGATATCCAGCACAGTGGCGGCCGCTCGA
GTCTAGAGGGCCCTTCGAAGGTAAGCCTATCCCTAACCCTCTCCTCGGTCTCGATTCTACGCGTACCGGT
CATCATCACCATCACCATTGAGTTTAAACCCGCTGATCAGCCTCGACTGTGCCTTCTAGTTGCCAGCCAT
CTGTTGTTTGCCCCTCCCCCGTGCCTTCCTTGACCCTGGAAGGTGCCACTCCCACTGTCCTTTCCTAATA
AAATGAGGAAATTGCATCGCATTGTCTGAGTAGGTGTCATTCTATTCTGGGGGGTGGGGTGGGGCAGGAC
AGCAAGGGGGAGGATTGGGAAGACAATAGCAGGCATGCTGGGGATGCGGTGGGCTCTATGGCTTCTGAGG
CGGAAAGAACCAGCTGGGGCTCTAGGGGGTATCCCC
[124 nt withheld, positions 1997-2120]
C
[91 nt withheld, positions 2122-2212]
A
[49 nt withheld, positions 2214-2262]
CCTTTGACGTTGGAGTCCACGTTCTTT
[37 nt withheld, positions 2290-2326]
ACCCTATCTCGGTCTATTCTTTTGATTTATAAGGGATTTTGCCGATTTCGGCCTATTGGTTAAAAAATGA
GCTGATTTAACAAAAATTTAACGCGAATTAATTCTGTGGAATGTGTGTCAGTTAGGGTGTGGAAAGTCCC
CAGGCTCCCCAGCAGGCAGAAGTATGCAAAGCATGCATCTCAATTAGTCAGCAACCAGGTGTGGAAAGTC
CCCAGGCTCCCCAGCAGGCAGAAGTATGCAAAGCATGCATCTCAATTAGTCAGCAACCATAGTCCCGCCC
CTAACTCCGCCCATCCCGCCCCTAACTCCGCCCAGTTCCGCCCATTCTCCGCCCCATGGCTGACTAATTT
TTTTTATTTATGCAGAGGCCGAGGCCGCCTCTGCCTCTGAGCTATTCCAGAAGTAGTGAGGAGGCTTTTT
TGGAGGCCTAGGCTTTTGCAAAAAGCTCCCGGGAGCTTGTATATCCATTTTCGGATCTGATCAGCACGTG
TTGACAATTAATCATCGGCATAGTATATCGGCATAGTATAATACGACAAGGTGAGGAACTAAACCATGGC
CAAGCCTTTGTCTCAAGAAGAATCCACCCTCATTGAAAGAGCAACGGCTACAATCAACAGCATCCCCATC
TCTGAAGACTACAGCGTCGCCAGCGCAGCTCTCTCTAGCGACGGCCGCATCTTCACTGGTGTCAATGTAT
ATCATTTTACTGGGGGACCTTGTGCAGAACTCGTGGTGCTGGGCACTGCTGCTGCTGCGGCAGCTGGCAA
CCTGACTTGTATCGTCGCGATCGGAAATGAGAACAGGGGCATCTTGAGCCCCTGCGGACGGTGCCGACAG
GTGCTTCTCGATCTGCATCCTGGGATCAAAGCCATAGTGAAGGACAGTGATGGACAGCCGACGGCAGTTG
GGATTCGTGAATTGCTGCCCTCTGGTTATGTGTGGGAGGGCTAAGCACTTCGTGGCCGAGGAGCAGGACT
GACACGTGCTACGAGATTTCGATTCCACCGCCGCCTTCTATGAAAGGTTGGGCTTCGGAATCGTTTTCCG
GGACGCCGGCTGGATGATCCTCCAGCGCGGGGATCTCATGCTGGAGTTCTTCGCCCACCCCAACTTGTTT
ATTGCAGCTTATAATGGTTACAAATAAAGCAATAGCATCACAAATTTCACAAATAAAGCATTTTTTTCAC
TGCATTCTAGTTGTGGTTTGTCCAAACTCATCAATGTATCTTATCATGTCTGTATACCGTCGACCTCTAG
CTAGAGCTTGGCGTAATCATGGTCATAGCTGTTTCCTGTGTGAAATTGTTATCCGCTCACAATTCCACAC
AACATACGAGCCGGAAGCATAAAGTGTAAAGCCTGGGGTGCCTAATGAGTGAGCTAACTCACATTAATTG
CGTTGCGCTCACTGCCCGCTTTCCAGTCGGGAAACCTGTCGTGCCAGCTGCATTAATGAATCGGCCAACG
CGCGGGGAGAGGCGGTTTGCGTATTGGGCGCTCTTCCGCTTCCTCGCTCACTGACTCGCTGCGCTCGGTC
GTTCGGCTGCGGCGAGCGGTATCAGCTCACTCAAAGGCGGTAATACGGTTATCCACAGAATCAGGGGATA
ACGCAGGAAAGAACATGTGAGCAAAAGGCCAGCAAAAGGCCAGGAACCGTAAAAAGGCCGCGTTGCTGGC
GTTTTTCCATAGGCTCCGCCCCCCTGACGAGCATCACAAAAATCGACGCTCAAGTCAGAGGTGGCGAAAC
CCGACAGGACTATAAAGATACCAGGCGTTTCCCCCTGGAAGCTCCCTCGTGCGCTCTCCTGTTCCGACCC
TGCCGCTTACCGGATACCTGTCCGCCTTTCTCCCTTCGGGAAGCGTGGCGCTTTCTCATAGCTCACGCTG
TAGGTATCTCAGTTCGGTGTAGGTCGTTCGCTCCAAGCTGGGCTGTGTGCACGAACCCCCCGTTCAGCCC
GACCGCTGCGCCTTATCCGGTAACTATCGTCTTGAGTCCAACCCGGTAAGACACGACTTATCGCCACTGG
CAGCAGCCACTGGTAACAGGATTAGCAGAGCGAGGTATGTAGGCGGTGCTACAGAGTTCTTGAAGTGGTG
GCCTAACTACGGCTACACTAGAAGAACAGTATTTGGTATCTGCGCTCTGCTGAAGCCAGTTACCTTCGGA
AAAAGAGTTGGTAGCTCTTGATCCGGCAAACAAACCACCGCTGGTAGCGGTGGTTTTTTTGTTTGCAAGC
AGCAGATTACGCGCAGAAAAAAAGGATCTCAAGAAGATCCTTTGATCTTTTCTACGGGGTCTGACGCTCA
GTGGAACGAAAACTCACGTTAAGGGATTTTGGTCATGAGATTATCAAAAAGGATCTTCACCTAGATCCTT
TTAAATTAAAAATGAAGTTTTAAATCAATCTAAAGTATATATGAGTAAACTTGGTCTGACAGTTACCAAT
GCTTAATCAGTGAGGCACCTATCTCAGCGATCTGTCTATTTCGTTCATCCATAGTTGCCTGACTCCCCGT
CGTGTAGATAACTACGATACGGGAGGGCTTACCATCTGGCCCCAGTGCTGCAATGATACCGCGAGACCCA
CGCTCACCGGCTCCAGATTTATCAGCAATAAACCAGCCAGCCGGAAGGGCCGAGCGCAGAAGTGGTCCTG
CAACTTTATCCGCCTCCATCCAGTCTATTAATTGTTGCCGGGAAGCTAGAGTAAGTAGTTCGCCAGTTAA
TAGTTTGCGCAACGTTGTTGCCATTGCTACAGGCATCGTGGTGTCACGCTCGTCGTTTGGTATGGCTTCA
TTCAGCTCCGGTTCCCAACGATCAAGGCGAGTTACATGATCCCCCATGTTGTGCAAAAAAGCGGTTAGCT
CCTTCGGTCCTCCGATCGTTGTCAGAAGTAAGTTGGCCGCAGTGTTATCACTCATGGTTATGGCAGCACT
GCATAATTCTCTTACTGTCATGCCATCCGTAAGATGCTTTTCTGTGACTGGTGAGTACTCAACCAAGTCA
TTCTGAGAATAGTGTATGCGGCGACCGAGTTGCTCTTGCCCGGCGTCAATACGGGATAATACCGCGCCAC
ATAGCAGAACTTTAAAAGTGCTCATCATTGGAAAACGTTCTTCGGGGCGAAAACTCTCAAGGATCTTACC
GCTGTTGAGATCCAGTTCGATGTAACCCACTCGTGCACCCAACTGATCTTCAGCATCTTTTACTTTCACC
AGCGTTTCTGGGTGAGCAAAAACAGGAAGGCAAAATGCCGCAAAAAAGGGAATAAGGGCGACACGGAAAT
GTTGAATACTCATACTCTTCCTTTTTCAATATTATTGAAGCATTTATCAGGGTTATTGTCTCATGAGCGG
ATACATATTTGAATGTATTTAGAAAAATAAACAAATAGGGGTTCCGCGCACATTTCCCCGAAAAGTGCCA
CCTGACGTC
Features (pLannotate 1.2.2; 23 found; start..end, strand, type, name):
     28..80      -  misc_feature   bom (fragment): basis of mobility region from pBR322
    235..614     +  enhancer       CMV enhancer: human cytomegalovirus immediate early enhancer
    615..818     +  promoter       CMV promoter: human cytomegalovirus (CMV) immediate early promoter
    814..847     +  LTR            5' LTR (truncated) (fragment): truncated 5' long terminal repeat (LTR) from HIV-1
    863..881     +  promoter       T7 promoter: promoter for bacteriophage T7 RNA polymerase
    926..1555    +  CDS            Kcnmb4: KCMB4_MOUSE - Experimental evidence at protein level: Swiss-Prot protein existence level 1. Regulatory subunit of the calcium activated potassium KCNMA1 (maxiK) channel. Modulates the calcium sensitivity and gating kinetics of KCNMA1, thereby contributing to KCNMA1 channel diversity. Decreases the gating kinetics and calcium sensitivity of the KCNMA1 channel, but with fast deactivation kinetics. May decrease KCNMA1 channel openings at low calcium concentrations but increases channel openings at high calcium concentrations. Makes KCNMA1 channel resistant to 100 nM charybdotoxin (CTX) toxin conc
   1630..1671    +  CDS            V5 tag: epitope tag from simian virus 5
   1727..1951    +  polyA_signal   bGH poly(A) signal: bovine growth hormone polyadenylation signal
   1955..1976    +  promoter       SV40 promoter (fragment): SV40 enhancer and early promoter
   1997..2425    +  rep_origin     f1 ori (sequence partly withheld): f1 bacteriophage origin of replication; arrow indicates direction of (+) strand synthesis
   2439..2768    +  promoter       SV40 promoter: SV40 enhancer and early promoter
   2816..2863    +  promoter       EM7 promoter: synthetic bacterial promoter&nbsp
   2882..3280    +  CDS            BSD: blasticidin S deaminase; Aspergillus terreus BSD; confers resistance to blasticidin
   3281..3308    +  CDS            BleoR (fragment): antibiotic-binding protein; Sh ble from Streptoalloteichus hindustanus; confers resistance to bleomycin, phleomycin, and Zeocin™
   3318..3443    +  CDS            ble (fragment): BLE_KLEPN - Experimental evidence at protein level: Swiss-Prot protein existence level 1. Binding protein with a strong affinity to the bleomycin family of antibiotics. Binds to CL990; an antimitotic-antibiotic compound. From Klebsiella pneumoniae.
   3438..3559    +  polyA_signal   SV40 poly(A) signal: SV40 polyadenylation signal
   3632..3648    -  protein_bind   lac operator: The lac repressor binds to the lac operator to inhibit transcription in E. coli. This inhibition can be relieved by adding lactose or isopropyl-β-D-thiogalactopyranoside (IPTG). lac repressor encoded by lacI
   3656..3686    -  promoter       lac promoter: promoter for the E. coli lac operon
   3701..3722    -  protein_bind   CAP binding site: CAP binding activates transcription in the presence of cAMP. E. coli catabolite activator protein
   3735..3827    -  CDS            lacI (fragment): lac repressor; lacI; The lac repressor binds to the lac operator to inhibit transcription in E. coli. This inhibition can be relieved by adding lactose or isopropyl-β-D-thiogalactopyranoside (IPTG).
   4010..4598    -  rep_origin     ori: high-copy-number ColE1/pMB1/pBR322/pUC origin of replication
   4769..5629    -  CDS            AmpR: β-lactamase; bla; confers resistance to ampicillin, carbenicillin, and related antibiotics
   5630..5734    -  promoter       AmpR promoter: bla
