>Addgene plasmid #113568 | BK beta4 | addgene full sequence | sequence record 218941 | Addgene NGS Result
GACGGATCGGGAGATCTCCCGATCCCCTATGGTGCACTCTCAGTACAATCTGCTCTGATGCCGCATAGTT
AAGCCAGTATCTGCTCCCTGCTTGTGTGTTGGAGGTCGCTGAGTAGTGCGCGAGCAAAATTTAAGCTACA
ACAAGGCAAGGCTTGACCGACAATTGCATGAAGAATCTGCTTAGGGTTAGGCGTTTTGCGCTGCTTCGCG
ATGTACGGGCCAGATATACGCGTTGACATTGATTATTGACTAGTTATTAATAGTAATCAATTACGGGGTC
ATTAGTTCATAGCCCATATATGGAGTTCCGCGTTACATAACTTACGGTAAATGGCCCGCCTGGCTGACCG
CCCAACGACCCCCGCCCATTGACGTCAATAATGACGTATGTTCCCATAGTAACGCCAATAGGGACTTTCC
ATTGACGTCAATGGGTGGAGTATTTACGGTAAACTGCCCACTTGGCAGTACATCAAGTGTATCATATGCC
AAGTACGCCCCCTATTGACGTCAATGACGGTAAATGGCCCGCCTGGCATTATGCCCAGTACATGACCTTA
TGGGACTTTCCTACTTGGCAGTACATCTACGTATTAGTCATCGCTATTACCATGGTGATGCGGTTTTGGC
AGTACATCAATGGGCGTGGATAGCGGTTTGACTCACGGGGATTTCCAAGTCTCCACCCCATTGACGTCAA
TGGGAGTTTGTTTTGGCACCAAAATCAACGGGACTTTCCAAAATGTCGTAACAACTCCGCCCCATTGACG
CAAATGGGCGGTAGGCGTGTACGGTGGGAGGTCTATATAAGCAGAGCTCTCTGGCTAACTAGAGAACCCA
CTGCTTACTGGCTTATCGAAATTAATACGACTCACTATAGGGAGACCCAAGCTGGCTAGCGTTTAAACTT
AAGCTTGGTACCGCCATGGCGAAGCTCAGGGTGTCTTACGAGTACACGGAAGCCGAAGACAAGAGCATCC
GGCTCGGCTTGTTCCTCATCGTCTCCGGCATCCTGTCGCTCTTCATCTTCGGCTTCTGCTGGCTCAGTCC
CGCCTTGCAGGATCTGCAAGCCACGGCGGCCAACTGCACCGTGCTGTCGGTGCAGCAGATCGGCGAGGTG
TTCGAGTGCACCTTCACCTGTGGCACCGACTGCAGGGGCACCTCGCAGTATCCCTGCGTCCAGGTGTACG
TGAACAACTCCGAGTCCAACTCCAGGGCGCTGCTACACAGCGACCAGCACCAGCTCCTGACCAACCCCAA
GTGCTCCTATATCCCGCCCTGTAAGAGAGAAAACCAGAAGAACTCGGAGAGCGTCATGAACTGGCAGCAG
TATTGGAAAGATGAGATCGGTTCCCAGCCATTCACTTGCTATTTTAATCAGCATCAGAGACCAGAGGACG
TTCTCCTACAGCGCACACACGACGAGATTGCTCTCCTGCACTGCTTCCTCTGGCCGGTGGTGGCGTTTGT
GGTGGGTGTTCTCATCGTGGTCCTGACCATCTGTGCCAAGAGCCTGGCGGTCAAGGCGGAAGCCATGAAG
AAACGCAAGTTCTCTTAACGGCGGGAGGACCTGAATTCTGCAGATATCCAGCACAGTGGCGGCCGCTCGA
GTCTAGAGGGCCCTTCGAAGGTAAGCCTATCCCTAACCCTCTCCTCGGTCTCGATTCTACGCGTACCGGT
CATCATCACCATCACCATTGAGTTTAAACCCGCTGATCAGCCTCGACTGTGCCTTCTAGTTGCCAGCCAT
CTGTTGTTTGCCCCTCCCCCGTGCCTTCCTTGACCCTGGAAGGTGCCACTCCCACTGTCCTTTCCTAATA
AAATGAGGAAATTGCATCGCATTGTCTGAGTAGGTGTCATTCTATTCTGGGGGGTGGGGTGGGGCAGGAC
AGCAAGGGGGAGGATTGGGAAGACAATAGCAGGCATGCTGGGGATGCGGTGGGCTCTATGGCTTCTGAGG
CGGAAAGAACCAGCTGGGGCTCTAGGGGGTATCCCC
[124 nt withheld, positions 1997-2120]
C
[91 nt withheld, positions 2122-2212]
A
[49 nt withheld, positions 2214-2262]
CCTTTGACGTTGGAGTCCACGTTCTTT
[37 nt withheld, positions 2290-2326]
ACCCTATCTCGGTCTATTCTTTTGATTTATAAGGGATTTTGCCGATTTCGGCCTATTGGTTAAAAAATGA
GCTGATTTAACAAAAATTTAACGCGAATTAATTCTGTGGAATGTGTGTCAGTTAGGGTGTGGAAAGTCCC
CAGGCTCCCCAGCAGGCAGAAGTATGCAAAGCATGCATCTCAATTAGTCAGCAACCAGGTGTGGAAAGTC
CCCAGGCTCCCCAGCAGGCAGAAGTATGCAAAGCATGCATCTCAATTAGTCAGCAACCATAGTCCCGCCC
CTAACTCCGCCCATCCCGCCCCTAACTCCGCCCAGTTCCGCCCATTCTCCGCCCCATGGCTGACTAATTT
TTTTTATTTATGCAGAGGCCGAGGCCGCCTCTGCCTCTGAGCTATTCCAGAAGTAGTGAGGAGGCTTTTT
TGGAGGCCTAGGCTTTTGCAAAAAGCTCCCGGGAGCTTGTATATCCATTTTCGGATCTGATCAGCACGTG
TTGACAATTAATCATCGGCATAGTATATCGGCATAGTATAATACGACAAGGTGAGGAACTAAACCATGGC
CAAGCCTTTGTCTCAAGAAGAATCCACCCTCATTGAAAGAGCAACGGCTACAATCAACAGCATCCCCATC
TCTGAAGACTACAGCGTCGCCAGCGCAGCTCTCTCTAGCGACGGCCGCATCTTCACTGGTGTCAATGTAT
ATCATTTTACTGGGGGACCTTGTGCAGAACTCGTGGTGCTGGGCACTGCTGCTGCTGCGGCAGCTGGCAA
CCTGACTTGTATCGTCGCGATCGGAAATGAGAACAGGGGCATCTTGAGCCCCTGCGGACGGTGCCGACAG
GTGCTTCTCGATCTGCATCCTGGGATCAAAGCCATAGTGAAGGACAGTGATGGACAGCCGACGGCAGTTG
GGATTCGTGAATTGCTGCCCTCTGGTTATGTGTGGGAGGGCTAAGCACTTCGTGGCCGAGGAGCAGGACT
GACACGTGCTACGAGATTTCGATTCCACCGCCGCCTTCTATGAAAGGTTGGGCTTCGGAATCGTTTTCCG
GGACGCCGGCTGGATGATCCTCCAGCGCGGGGATCTCATGCTGGAGTTCTTCGCCCACCCCAACTTGTTT
ATTGCAGCTTATAATGGTTACAAATAAAGCAATAGCATCACAAATTTCACAAATAAAGCATTTTTTTCAC
TGCATTCTAGTTGTGGTTTGTCCAAACTCATCAATGTATCTTATCATGTCTGTATACCGTCGACCTCTAG
CTAGAGCTTGGCGTAATCATGGTCATAGCTGTTTCCTGTGTGAAATTGTTATCCGCTCACAATTCCACAC
AACATACGAGCCGGAAGCATAAAGTGTAAAGCCTGGGGTGCCTAATGAGTGAGCTAACTCACATTAATTG
CGTTGCGCTCACTGCCCGCTTTCCAGTCGGGAAACCTGTCGTGCCAGCTGCATTAATGAATCGGCCAACG
CGCGGGGAGAGGCGGTTTGCGTATTGGGCGCTCTTCCGCTTCCTCGCTCACTGACTCGCTGCGCTCGGTC
GTTCGGCTGCGGCGAGCGGTATCAGCTCACTCAAAGGCGGTAATACGGTTATCCACAGAATCAGGGGATA
ACGCAGGAAAGAACATGTGAGCAAAAGGCCAGCAAAAGGCCAGGAACCGTAAAAAGGCCGCGTTGCTGGC
GTTTTTCCATAGGCTCCGCCCCCCTGACGAGCATCACAAAAATCGACGCTCAAGTCAGAGGTGGCGAAAC
CCGACAGGACTATAAAGATACCAGGCGTTTCCCCCTGGAAGCTCCCTCGTGCGCTCTCCTGTTCCGACCC
TGCCGCTTACCGGATACCTGTCCGCCTTTCTCCCTTCGGGAAGCGTGGCGCTTTCTCATAGCTCACGCTG
TAGGTATCTCAGTTCGGTGTAGGTCGTTCGCTCCAAGCTGGGCTGTGTGCACGAACCCCCCGTTCAGCCC
GACCGCTGCGCCTTATCCGGTAACTATCGTCTTGAGTCCAACCCGGTAAGACACGACTTATCGCCACTGG
CAGCAGCCACTGGTAACAGGATTAGCAGAGCGAGGTATGTAGGCGGTGCTACAGAGTTCTTGAAGTGGTG
GCCTAACTACGGCTACACTAGAAGAACAGTATTTGGTATCTGCGCTCTGCTGAAGCCAGTTACCTTCGGA
AAAAGAGTTGGTAGCTCTTGATCCGGCAAACAAACCACCGCTGGTAGCGGTGGTTTTTTTGTTTGCAAGC
AGCAGATTACGCGCAGAAAAAAAGGATCTCAAGAAGATCCTTTGATCTTTTCTACGGGGTCTGACGCTCA
GTGGAACGAAAACTCACGTTAAGGGATTTTGGTCATGAGATTATCAAAAAGGATCTTCACCTAGATCCTT
TTAAATTAAAAATGAAGTTTTAAATCAATCTAAAGTATATATGAGTAAACTTGGTCTGACAGTTACCAAT
GCTTAATCAGTGAGGCACCTATCTCAGCGATCTGTCTATTTCGTTCATCCATAGTTGCCTGACTCCCCGT
CGTGTAGATAACTACGATACGGGAGGGCTTACCATCTGGCCCCAGTGCTGCAATGATACCGCGAGACCCA
CGCTCACCGGCTCCAGATTTATCAGCAATAAACCAGCCAGCCGGAAGGGCCGAGCGCAGAAGTGGTCCTG
CAACTTTATCCGCCTCCATCCAGTCTATTAATTGTTGCCGGGAAGCTAGAGTAAGTAGTTCGCCAGTTAA
TAGTTTGCGCAACGTTGTTGCCATTGCTACAGGCATCGTGGTGTCACGCTCGTCGTTTGGTATGGCTTCA
TTCAGCTCCGGTTCCCAACGATCAAGGCGAGTTACATGATCCCCCATGTTGTGCAAAAAAGCGGTTAGCT
CCTTCGGTCCTCCGATCGTTGTCAGAAGTAAGTTGGCCGCAGTGTTATCACTCATGGTTATGGCAGCACT
GCATAATTCTCTTACTGTCATGCCATCCGTAAGATGCTTTTCTGTGACTGGTGAGTACTCAACCAAGTCA
TTCTGAGAATAGTGTATGCGGCGACCGAGTTGCTCTTGCCCGGCGTCAATACGGGATAATACCGCGCCAC
ATAGCAGAACTTTAAAAGTGCTCATCATTGGAAAACGTTCTTCGGGGCGAAAACTCTCAAGGATCTTACC
GCTGTTGAGATCCAGTTCGATGTAACCCACTCGTGCACCCAACTGATCTTCAGCATCTTTTACTTTCACC
AGCGTTTCTGGGTGAGCAAAAACAGGAAGGCAAAATGCCGCAAAAAAGGGAATAAGGGCGACACGGAAAT
GTTGAATACTCATACTCTTCCTTTTTCAATATTATTGAAGCATTTATCAGGGTTATTGTCTCATGAGCGG
ATACATATTTGAATGTATTTAGAAAAATAAACAAATAGGGGTTCCGCGCACATTTCCCCGAAAAGTGCCA
CCTGACGTC
Features (pLannotate 1.2.2; 23 found; start..end, strand, type, name):
     28..80      -  misc_feature   bom (fragment): basis of mobility region from pBR322
    235..614     +  enhancer       CMV enhancer: human cytomegalovirus immediate early enhancer
    615..818     +  promoter       CMV promoter: human cytomegalovirus (CMV) immediate early promoter
    814..847     +  LTR            5' LTR (truncated) (fragment): truncated 5' long terminal repeat (LTR) from HIV-1
    863..881     +  promoter       T7 promoter: promoter for bacteriophage T7 RNA polymerase
    926..1555    +  CDS            Kcnmb4: KCMB4_MOUSE - Experimental evidence at protein level: Swiss-Prot protein existence level 1. Regulatory subunit of the calcium activated potassium KCNMA1 (maxiK) channel. Modulates the calcium sensitivity and gating kinetics of KCNMA1, thereby contributing to KCNMA1 channel diversity. Decreases the gating kinetics and calcium sensitivity of the KCNMA1 channel, but with fast deactivation kinetics. May decrease KCNMA1 channel openings at low calcium concentrations but increases channel openings at high calcium concentrations. Makes KCNMA1 channel resistant to 100 nM charybdotoxin (CTX) toxin conc
   1630..1671    +  CDS            V5 tag: epitope tag from simian virus 5
   1727..1951    +  polyA_signal   bGH poly(A) signal: bovine growth hormone polyadenylation signal
   1955..1976    +  promoter       SV40 promoter (fragment): SV40 enhancer and early promoter
   1997..2425    +  rep_origin     f1 ori (sequence partly withheld): f1 bacteriophage origin of replication; arrow indicates direction of (+) strand synthesis
   2439..2768    +  promoter       SV40 promoter: SV40 enhancer and early promoter
   2816..2863    +  promoter       EM7 promoter: synthetic bacterial promoter&nbsp
   2882..3280    +  CDS            BSD: blasticidin S deaminase; Aspergillus terreus BSD; confers resistance to blasticidin
   3281..3308    +  CDS            BleoR (fragment): antibiotic-binding protein; Sh ble from Streptoalloteichus hindustanus; confers resistance to bleomycin, phleomycin, and Zeocin™
   3318..3443    +  CDS            ble (fragment): BLE_KLEPN - Experimental evidence at protein level: Swiss-Prot protein existence level 1. Binding protein with a strong affinity to the bleomycin family of antibiotics. Binds to CL990; an antimitotic-antibiotic compound. From Klebsiella pneumoniae.
   3438..3559    +  polyA_signal   SV40 poly(A) signal: SV40 polyadenylation signal
   3632..3648    -  protein_bind   lac operator: The lac repressor binds to the lac operator to inhibit transcription in E. coli. This inhibition can be relieved by adding lactose or isopropyl-β-D-thiogalactopyranoside (IPTG). lac repressor encoded by lacI
   3656..3686    -  promoter       lac promoter: promoter for the E. coli lac operon
   3701..3722    -  protein_bind   CAP binding site: CAP binding activates transcription in the presence of cAMP. E. coli catabolite activator protein
   3735..3827    -  CDS            lacI (fragment): lac repressor; lacI; The lac repressor binds to the lac operator to inhibit transcription in E. coli. This inhibition can be relieved by adding lactose or isopropyl-β-D-thiogalactopyranoside (IPTG).
   4010..4598    -  rep_origin     ori: high-copy-number ColE1/pMB1/pBR322/pUC origin of replication
   4769..5629    -  CDS            AmpR: β-lactamase; bla; confers resistance to ampicillin, carbenicillin, and related antibiotics
   5630..5734    -  promoter       AmpR promoter: bla
