[The description below was written by a language model from this plasmid's Addgene catalogue record and pLannotate feature annotations shown in this document.]
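Description:
BK beta4 is a mammalian expression plasmid built on the Invitrogen pcDNA6/V5-His A backbone and carrying the mouse Kcnmb4 coding sequence, which encodes the beta4 regulatory subunit of the large-conductance calcium-activated potassium (BK, maxiK) channel. The annotated sequence is about 5.8 kb. In bacteria the plasmid replicates from a high-copy ColE1/pUC-type origin and is selected with ampicillin through the bla gene and its own promoter. An f1 origin is also present, allowing single-stranded DNA production. For selection in mammalian cells, a blasticidin S deaminase (BSD) gene sits behind tandem SV40 early and EM7 promoters and is followed by an SV40 polyadenylation signal, so the same marker can be expressed in both eukaryotic and bacterial hosts.

The roughly 630 bp Kcnmb4 open reading frame is placed downstream of the human CMV immediate-early enhancer and promoter and is terminated by the bovine growth hormone polyadenylation signal. A T7 promoter between the CMV promoter and the insert permits in vitro transcription or sequencing from that end. A V5 epitope tag from the backbone is annotated downstream of the insert, but the record does not state whether it is fused in frame with beta4 or separated from it by a stop codon, and no tag is listed in the catalogue fields. Short matches to an HIV-1 LTR, BleoR/ble and lacI are small fragments that likely reflect backbone sequence similarity rather than functional elements. The plasmid is intended for expressing beta4 in mammalian cells. The associated work concerns how this subunit modulates BK channel gating and calcium sensitivity, which implies co-expression with the pore-forming KCNMA1 alpha subunit.
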