Addgene plasmid #113568: BK beta4
Purpose: mouse BK beta4 expression vector
Depositing lab: Robert Brenner. Depositing organization: University of Texas Health Science Center at San Antonio. Publication: Mechanism of beta4 subunit modulation of BK channels. Wang B, Rothberg BS, Brenner R. J Gen Physiol. 2006 Apr . 127(4):449-65. 10.1085/jgp.200509436 PubMed 16567466.
Backbone
  Vector backbone: pcDNA6V5HisA
  Backbone manufacturer: Invitrogen
  Vector type: Mammalian Expression
  Selectable markers: Blasticidin
Growth in bacteria
  Bacterial resistance: Ampicillin, 100 μg/mL
  Growth temperature: 37°C
  Growth strain: DH5alpha
  Copy number: High Copy
Gene/Insert
  Gene/Insert name: Kcnmb4 (alt name: beta4)
  Species: M. musculus (mouse)
  Insert size (bp): 632
  Entrez Gene: Kcnmb4 (a.k.a. 1700058G18Rik, 2900045G12Rik)
  Promoter: CMV
  Cloning method: Restriction Enzyme; 5′ cloning site unknown (unknown if destroyed)
  Sequencing primers: 5′ CMV
Terms and licenses: Academic/Nonprofit Terms; Industry Terms: Not Available to Industry
How to cite: BK beta4 was a gift from Robert Brenner (Addgene plasmid # 113568 ; http://n2t.net/addgene:113568 ; RRID:Addgene_113568)
